>Addgene plasmid #62884 | PX852 | depositor full sequence | sequence record 105906 | PX852 sequence 7201 bps
GAGGGCCTATTTCCCATGATTCCTTCATATTTGCATATACGATACAAGGCTGTTAGAGAGATAATTGGAA
TTAATTTGACTGTAAACACAAAGATATTAGTACAAAATACGTGACGTAGAAAGTAATAATTTCTTGGGTA
GTTTGCAGTTTTAAAATTATGTTTTAAAATGGACTATCATATGCTTACCGTAACTTGAAAGTATTTCGAT
TTCTTGGCTTTATATATCTTGTGGAAAGGACGAAACACCGGGTCTTCGAGAAGACCTGTTTTAGAGCTAG
AAATAGCAAGTTAAAATAAGGCTAGTCCGTTATCAACTTGAAAAAGTGGCACCGAGTCGGTGCTTTTTTG
TTTTAGAGCTAGAAATAGCAAGTTAAAATAAGGCTAGTCCGTTTTTAGCGCGTGCGCCAATTCTGCAGAC
AAATGGCTCTAGAGGTACCCGTTACATAACTTACGGTAAATGGCCCGCCTGGCTGACCGCCCAACGACCC
CCGCCCATTGACGTCAATAGTAACGCCAATAGGGACTTTCCATTGACGTCAATGGGTGGAGTATTTACGG
TAAACTGCCCACTTGGCAGTACATCAAGTGTATCATATGCCAAGTACGCCCCCTATTGACGTCAATGACG
GTAAATGGCCCGCCTGGCATTGTGCCCAGTACATGACCTTATGGGACTTTCCTACTTGGCAGTACATCTA
CGTATTAGTCATCGCTATTACCATGGTCGAGGTGAGCCCCACGTTCTGCTTCACTCTCCCCATCTCCCCC
CCCTCCCCACCCCCAATTTTGTATTTATTTATTTTTTAATTATTTTGTGCAGCGATGGGGGCGGGGGGGG
GGGGGGGGCGCGCGCCAGGCGGGGCGGGGCGGGGCGAGGGGCGGGGCGGGGCGAGGCGGAGAGGTGCGGC
GGCAGCCAATCAGAGCGGCGCGCTCCGAAAGTTTCCTTTTATGGCGAGGCGGCGGCGGCGGCGGCCCTAT
AAAAAGCGAAGCGCGCGGCGGGCGGGAGTCGCTGCGACGCTGCCTTCGCCCCGTGCCCCGCTCCGCCGCC
GCCTCGCGCCGCCCGCCCCGGCTCTGACTGACCGCGTTACTCCCACAGGTGAGCGGGCGGGACGGCCCTT
CTCCTCCGGGCTGTAATTAGCTGAGCAAGAGGTAAGGGTTTAAGGGATGGTTGGTTGGTGGGGTATTAAT
GTTTAATTACCTGGAGCACCTGCCTGAAATCACTTTTTTTCAGGTTGGACCGGTGCCACCATGGCCCCAA
AGAAGAAGCGGAAGGTCGGTATCCACGGAGTCCCAGCAGCCGGCGTGCAGGTGGAGACCATCAGCCCCGG
CGACGGCAGAACCTTCCCCAAGAGAGGCCAGACCTGCGTGGTGCACTACACCGGCATGCTGGAGGACGGC
AAGAAGTTCGACAGCAGCAGAGACAGAAACAAGCCCTTCAAGTTCATGCTGGGCAAGCAGGAGGTGATCA
GAGGCTGGGAGGAGGGCGTGGCCCAGATGAGCGTGGGCCAGAGAGCCAAGCTGACCATCAGCCCCGACTA
CGCCTACGGCGCCACCGGCCACCCCGGCATCATCCCTCCTCACGCCACCCTGGTGTTCGACGTGGAGCTG
CTGAAGCTGGAGGGTGGCGGTGGCTCGGGTGGCGGTGGCTCGGGTGGCGGTGGCTCGAAGCCCGCCTTCC
TGAGCGGCGAGCAGAAAAAGGCCATCGTGGACCTGCTGTTCAAGACCAACCGGAAAGTGACCGTGAAGCA
GCTGAAAGAGGACTACTTCAAGAAAATCGAGTGCTTCGACTCCGTGGAAATCTCCGGCGTGGAAGATCGG
TTCAACGCCTCCCTGGGCACATACCACGATCTGCTGAAAATTATCAAGGACAAGGACTTCCTGGACAATG
AGGAAAACGAGGACATTCTGGAAGATATCGTGCTGACCCTGACACTGTTTGAGGACAGAGAGATGATCGA
GGAACGGCTGAAAACCTATGCCCACCTGTTCGACGACAAAGTGATGAAGCAGCTGAAGCGGCGGAGATAC
ACCGGCTGGGGCAGGCTGAGCCGGAAGCTGATCAACGGCATCCGGGACAAGCAGTCCGGCAAGACAATCC
TGGATTTCCTGAAGTCCGACGGCTTCGCCAACAGAAACTTCATGCAGCTGATCCACGACGACAGCCTGAC
CTTTAAAGAGGACATCCAGAAAGCCCAGGTGTCCGGCCAGGGCGATAGCCTGCACGAGCACATTGCCAAT
CTGGCCGGCAGCCCCGCCATTAAGAAGGGCATCCTGCAGACAGTGAAGGTGGTGGACGAGCTCGTGAAAG
TGATGGGCCGGCACAAGCCCGAGAACATCGTGATCGAAATGGCCAGAGAGAACCAGACCACCCAGAAGGG
ACAGAAGAACAGCCGCGAGAGAATGAAGCGGATCGAAGAGGGCATCAAAGAGCTGGGCAGCCAGATCCTG
AAAGAACACCCCGTGGAAAACACCCAGCTGCAGAACGAGAAGCTGTACCTGTACTACCTGCAGAATGGGC
GGGATATGTACGTGGACCAGGAACTGGACATCAACCGGCTGTCCGACTACGATGTGGACCATATCGTGCC
TCAGAGCTTTCTGAAGGACGACTCCATCGACAACAAGGTGCTGACCAGAAGCGACAAGAACCGGGGCAAG
AGCGACAACGTGCCCTCCGAAGAGGTCGTGAAGAAGATGAAGAACTACTGGCGGCAGCTGCTGAACGCCA
AGCTGATTACCCAGAGAAAGTTCGACAATCTGACCAAGGCCGAGAGAGGCGGCCTGAGCGAACTGGATAA
GGCCGGCTTCATCAAGAGACAGCTGGTGGAAACCCGGCAGATCACAAAGCACGTGGCACAGATCCTGGAC
TCCCGGATGAACACTAAGTACGACGAGAATGACAAGCTGATCCGGGAAGTGAAAGTGATCACCCTGAAGT
CCAAGCTGGTGTCCGATTTCCGGAAGGATTTCCAGTTTTACAAAGTGCGCGAGATCAACAACTACCACCA
CGCCCACGACGCCTACCTGAACGCCGTCGTGGGAACCGCCCTGATCAAAAAGTACCCTAAGCTGGAAAGC
GAGTTCGTGTACGGCGACTACAAGGTGTACGACGTGCGGAAGATGATCGCCAAGAGCGAGCAGGAAATCG
GCAAGGCTACCGCCAAGTACTTCTTCTACAGCAACATCATGAACTTTTTCAAGACCGAGATTACCCTGGC
CAACGGCGAGATCCGGAAGCGGCCTCTGATCGAGACAAACGGCGAAACCGGGGAGATCGTGTGGGATAAG
GGCCGGGATTTTGCCACCGTGCGGAAAGTGCTGAGCATGCCCCAAGTGAATATCGTGAAAAAGACCGAGG
TGCAGACAGGCGGCTTCAGCAAAGAGTCTATCCTGCCCAAGAGGAACAGCGATAAGCTGATCGCCAGAAA
GAAGGACTGGGACCCTAAGAAGTACGGCGGCTTCGACAGCCCCACCGTGGCCTATTCTGTGCTGGTGGTG
GCCAAAGTGGAAAAGGGCAAGTCCAAGAAACTGAAGAGTGTGAAAGAGCTGCTGGGGATCACCATCATGG
AAAGAAGCAGCTTCGAGAAGAATCCCATCGACTTTCTGGAAGCCAAGGGCTACAAAGAAGTGAAAAAGGA
CCTGATCATCAAGCTGCCTAAGTACTCCCTGTTCGAGCTGGAAAACGGCCGGAAGAGAATGCTGGCCTCT
GCCGGCGAACTGCAGAAGGGAAACGAACTGGCCCTGCCCTCCAAATATGTGAACTTCCTGTACCTGGCCA
GCCACTATGAGAAGCTGAAGGGCTCCCCCGAGGATAATGAGCAGAAACAGCTGTTTGTGGAACAGCACAA
GCACTACCTGGACGAGATCATCGAGCAGATCAGCGAGTTCTCCAAGAGAGTGATCCTGGCCGACGCTAAT
CTGGACAAAGTGCTGTCCGCCTACAACAAGCACCGGGATAAGCCCATCAGAGAGCAGGCCGAGAATATCA
TCCACCTGTTTACCCTGACCAATCTGGGAGCCCCTGCCGCCTTCAAGTACTTTGACACCACCATCGACCG
GAAGAGGTACACCAGCACCAAAGAGGTGCTGGACGCCACCCTGATCCACCAGAGCATCACCGGCCTGTAC
GAGACACGGATCGACCTGTCTCAGCTGGGAGGCGACAAAAGGCCGGCGGCCACGAAAAAGGCCGGCCAGG
CAAAAAAGAAAAAGTAAGAATTCCTAGAGCTCGCTGATCAGCCTCGACTGTGCCTTCTAGTTGCCAGCCA
TCTGTTGTTTGCCCCTCCCCCGTGCCTTCCTTGACCCTGGAAGGTGCCACTCCCACTGTCCTTTCCTAAT
AAAATGAGGAAATTGCATCGCATTGTCTGAGTAGGTGTCATTCTATTCTGGGGGGTGGGGTGGGGCAGGA
CAGCAAGGGGGAGGATTGGGAAGAGAATAGCAGGCATGCTGGGGAGCGGCCGCAGGAACCCCTAGTGATG
GAGTTGGCCACTCCCTCTCTGCGCGCTCGCTCGCTCACTGAGGCCGGGCGACCAAAGGTCGCCCGACGCC
CGGGCTTTGCCCGGGCGGCCTCAGTGAGCGAGCGAGCGCGCAGCTGCCTGCAGGGGCGCCTGATGCGGTA
TTTTCTCCTTACGCATCTGTGCGGTATTTCACACCGCATA
[142 nt withheld, positions 4661-4802]
C
[141 nt withheld, positions 4804-4944]
CCTTTGACGTTGGAGTCCACGTTCTTT
[37 nt withheld, positions 4972-5008]
ACCCTATCTCGGGCTATTCTTTTGATTTATAAGGGATTTTGCCGATTTCGGCCTATTGGTTAAAAAATGA
GCTGATTTAACAAAAATTTAACGCGAATTTTAACAAAATATTAACGTTTACAATTTTATGGTGCACTCTC
AGTACAATCTGCTCTGATGCCGCATAGTTAAGCCAGCCCCGACACCCGCCAACACCCGCTGACGCGCCCT
GACGGGCTTGTCTGCTCCCGGCATCCGCTTACAGACAAGCTGTGACCGTCTCCGGGAGCTGCATGTGTCA
GAGGTTTTCACCGTCATCACCGAAACGCGCGAGACGAAAGGGCCTCGTGATACGCCTATTTTTATAGGTT
AATGTCATGATAATAATGGTTTCTTAGACGTCAGGTGGCACTTTTCGGGGAAATGTGCGCGGAACCCCTA
TTTGTTTATTTTTCTAAATACATTCAAATATGTATCCGCTCATGAGACAATAACCCTGATAAATGCTTCA
ATAATATTGAAAAAGGAAGAGTATGAGTATTCAACATTTCCGTGTCGCCCTTATTCCCTTTTTTGCGGCA
TTTTGCCTTCCTGTTTTTGCTCACCCAGAAACGCTGGTGAAAGTAAAAGATGCTGAAGATCAGTTGGGTG
CACGAGTGGGTTACATCGAACTGGATCTCAACAGCGGTAAGATCCTTGAGAGTTTTCGCCCCGAAGAACG
TTTTCCAATGATGAGCACTTTTAAAGTTCTGCTATGTGGCGCGGTATTATCCCGTATTGACGCCGGGCAA
GAGCAACTCGGTCGCCGCATACACTATTCTCAGAATGACTTGGTTGAGTACTCACCAGTCACAGAAAAGC
ATCTTACGGATGGCATGACAGTAAGAGAATTATGCAGTGCTGCCATAACCATGAGTGATAACACTGCGGC
CAACTTACTTCTGACAACGATCGGAGGACCGAAGGAGCTAACCGCTTTTTTGCACAACATGGGGGATCAT
GTAACTCGCCTTGATCGTTGGGAACCGGAGCTGAATGAAGCCATACCAAACGACGAGCGTGACACCACGA
TGCCTGTAGCAATGGCAACAACGTTGCGCAAACTATTAACTGGCGAACTACTTACTCTAGCTTCCCGGCA
ACAATTAATAGACTGGATGGAGGCGGATAAAGTTGCAGGACCACTTCTGCGCTCGGCCCTTCCGGCTGGC
TGGTTTATTGCTGATAAATCTGGAGCCGGTGAGCGTGGAAGCCGCGGTATCATTGCAGCACTGGGGCCAG
ATGGTAAGCCCTCCCGTATCGTAGTTATCTACACGACGGGGAGTCAGGCAACTATGGATGAACGAAATAG
ACAGATCGCTGAGATAGGTGCCTCACTGATTAAGCATTGGTAACTGTCAGACCAAGTTTACTCATATATA
CTTTAGATTGATTTAAAACTTCATTTTTAATTTAAAAGGATCTAGGTGAAGATCCTTTTTGATAATCTCA
TGACCAAAATCCCTTAACGTGAGTTTTCGTTCCACTGAGCGTCAGACCCCGTAGAAAAGATCAAAGGATC
TTCTTGAGATCCTTTTTTTCTGCGCGTAATCTGCTGCTTGCAAACAAAAAAACCACCGCTACCAGCGGTG
GTTTGTTTGCCGGATCAAGAGCTACCAACTCTTTTTCCGAAGGTAACTGGCTTCAGCAGAGCGCAGATAC
CAAATACTGTCCTTCTAGTGTAGCCGTAGTTAGGCCACCACTTCAAGAACTCTGTAGCACCGCCTACATA
CCTCGCTCTGCTAATCCTGTTACCAGTGGCTGCTGCCAGTGGCGATAAGTCGTGTCTTACCGGGTTGGAC
TCAAGACGATAGTTACCGGATAAGGCGCAGCGGTCGGGCTGAACGGGGGGTTCGTGCACACAGCCCAGCT
TGGAGCGAACGACCTACACCGAACTGAGATACCTACAGCGTGAGCTATGAGAAAGCGCCACGCTTCCCGA
AGGGAGAAAGGCGGACAGGTATCCGGTAAGCGGCAGGGTCGGAACAGGAGAGCGCACGAGGGAGCTTCCA
GGGGGAAACGCCTGGTATCTTTATAGTCCTGTCGGGTTTCGCCACCTCTGACTTGAGCGTCGATTTTTGT
GATGCTCGTCAGGGGGGCGGAGCCTATGGAAAAACGCCAGCAACGCGGCCTTTTTACGGTTCCTGGCCTT
TTGCTGGCCTTTTGCTCACATGT
Features (pLannotate 1.2.2; 18 found; start..end, strand, type, name):
      1..241     +  promoter       U6 promoter: RNA polymerase III promoter for human U6 snRNA
    268..343     +  misc_RNA       gRNA scaffold: guide RNA scaffold for the Streptococcus pyogenes CRISPR/Cas9 system
    350..393     +  misc_RNA       gRNA scaffold (fragment): guide RNA scaffold for the Streptococcus pyogenes CRISPR/Cas9 system
    440..725     +  enhancer       CMV enhancer: human cytomegalovirus immediate early enhancer; contains an 18-bp deletion relative to the standard CMV enhancer
    727..1004    +  promoter       chicken β-actin promoter: No description available
   1005..1233    +  intron         hybrid intron: hybrid between chicken β-actin (CBA) and minute virus of mice (MMV) introns (Gray et al., 2011)
   1302..1622    +  CDS            FKBP1A: FKB1A_HUMAN - Also known as FKBP1, FKBP12. Experimental evidence at protein level: Swiss-Prot protein existence level 1. Keeps in an inactive conformation TGFBR1, the TGF-beta type I serine/threonine kinase receptor, preventing TGF-beta receptor activation in absence of ligand. Recruits SMAD7 to ACVR1B which prevents the association of SMAD2 and SMAD3 with the activin receptor complex, thereby blocking the activin signal. May modulate the RYR1 calcium channel activity. PPIases accelerate the folding of proteins. It catalyzes the cis-trans isomerization of proline imidic peptide bonds in oligop
   1668..4166    +  CDS            Cas9(C): C-terminal portion of Streptococcus pyogenes Cas9 (Zetsche et al., 2015)
   4167..4214    +  CDS            nucleoplasmin NLS: bipartite nuclear localization signal from nucleoplasmin
   4248..4359    +  polyA_signal   bGH poly(A) signal: bovine growth hormone polyadenylation signal
   4464..4604    +  repeat_region  AAV2 ITR: inverted terminal repeat of adeno-associated virus serotype 2 inverted
   4609..4660    -  misc_feature   bom (fragment): basis of mobility region from pBR322
   4679..5059    +  rep_origin     M13 ori (sequence partly withheld): M13 bacteriophage origin of replication; arrow indicates direction of (+) strand synthesis
   5135..5184    -  misc_feature   bom (fragment): basis of mobility region from pBR322
   5286..5321    -  CDS            rop (fragment): Rop protein, which maintains plasmids at low copy number; rop
   5416..5520    +  promoter       AmpR promoter: bla
   5521..6381    +  CDS            AmpR: β-lactamase; bla; confers resistance to ampicillin, carbenicillin, and related antibiotics
   6552..7140    +  rep_origin     ori: high-copy-number ColE1/pMB1/pBR322/pUC origin of replication
