[The description below was written by a language model from this plasmid's Addgene catalogue record and pLannotate feature annotations shown in this document.]
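Description:
PX852 is a mammalian expression CRISPR plasmid built on the PX330 backbone. It encodes the C-terminal half of a rapamycin-type chemically inducible split Streptococcus pyogenes Cas9, described in the record as Cas9(C)-FKBP split-4. It is propagated in bacteria through a high-copy ColE1/pUC-type origin and selected with ampicillin via the β-lactamase gene. An M13/f1 phage origin is also annotated. So is a single AAV2 inverted terminal repeat downstream of the expression cassette, a leftover of the parental backbone that would not be expected to support AAV packaging on its own.

The payload is driven by the CBh promoter, annotated here as its component parts: a CMV enhancer, the chicken β-actin promoter and a hybrid CBA/MVM intron. The open reading frame encodes an N-terminal SV40 nuclear localization signal (listed in the catalogue fields but not picked up in the feature table), followed by human FKBP12 (FKBP1A), then SpCas9 residues 536–1368. It ends with a bipartite nucleoplasmin NLS and a bovine growth hormone polyadenylation signal. The plasmid also retains the PX330 human U6 promoter and SpCas9 guide RNA scaffold, so a guide could be expressed from the same vector. The record does not state that any spacer has been cloned.

On its own this Cas9 fragment is not expected to be functional. The design relies on co-expression with a complementary N-terminal Cas9 fragment fused to a dimerization partner of FKBP12, supplied from a separate plasmid. Adding the dimerizing small molecule brings the two halves together and reconstitutes Cas9 activity. This allows inducible genome editing or transcription modulation in mammalian cells.
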