Addgene plasmid #62884: PX852
Purpose: C-term SpCas9 piece of inducible split-4 (Cas9(C)-FKBP split-4).
Depositing lab: Feng Zhang. Depositing organization: Broad Institute. Publication: A split-Cas9 architecture for inducible genome editing and transcription modulation. Zetsche B, Volz SE, Zhang F. Nat Biotechnol. 2015 Feb 2. doi: 10.1038/nbt.3149. PubMed 25643054.
Backbone
  Vector backbone: PX330
  Backbone manufacturer: Zhang lab
  Backbone size w/o insert (bp): 4222
  Total vector size (bp): 7201
  Vector type: Mammalian Expression, CRISPR
Growth in bacteria
  Bacterial resistance: Ampicillin, 100 μg/mL
  Growth temperature: 37°C
  Growth strain: Stbl3
  Copy number: Unknown
Gene/Insert
  Gene/Insert name: SpCas9 (aa536-1368)
  Insert size (bp): 2979
  Promoter: CBh
  Tag / fusion protein: NLS SV40 (N terminal on insert); FKBP12 (N terminal on insert); NLS nucleoplasmin (C terminal on insert)
  Cloning method: Restriction Enzyme; 5′ cloning site Age1 (not destroyed); 3′ cloning site EcoR1 (not destroyed)
  Sequencing primers: 5′ ctggagcacctgcctgaaatcact�; 3′ GGCTGATCAGCGAGCTCTAG�
Resource information
  A portion of this plasmid was derived from a plasmid made by: SpCas9 piece was PCR amplified of PX330
Terms and licenses: Academic/Nonprofit Terms; Industry Terms: Not Available to Industry
How to cite: PX852 was a gift from Feng Zhang (Addgene plasmid # 62884 ; http://n2t.net/addgene:62884 ; RRID:Addgene_62884)
