>Addgene plasmid #62884 | PX852 | depositor partial sequence | sequence record 103924 | End of CBh promoter to beginning of SpCas9
CTGGAGCACCTGCCTGAAATCACTTTTTTTCAGGTTGGACCGGTGCCACCATGGCCCCAAAGAAGAAGCG
GAAGGTCGGTATCCACGGAGTCCCAGCAGCCGGCGTGCAGGTGGAGACCATCAGCCCCGGCGACGGCAGA
ACCTTCCCCAAGAGAGGCCAGACCTGCGTGGTGCACTACACCGGCATGCTGGAGGACGGCAAGAAGTTCG
ACAGCAGCAGAGACAGAAACAAGCCCTTCAAGTTCATGCTGGGCAAGCAGGAGGTGATCAGAGGCTGGGA
GGAGGGCGTGGCCCAGATGAGCGTGGGCCAGAGAGCCAAGCTGACCATCAGCCCCGACTACGCCTACGGC
GCCACCGGCCACCCCGGCATCATCCCTCCTCACGCCACCCTGGTGTTCGACGTGGAGCTGCTGAAGCTGG
AGGGTGGCGGTGGCTCGGGTGGCGGTGGCTCGGGTGGCGGTGGCTCGAAGCCCGCCTTCCTGAGCGGCGA
GCAGAAAAAGGCCATCGTGGACCTGCTGTTCAAGACCAACCGGAAAGTGACCGTGAAGCAGCTGAAAGAG
GACTACTTCAAGAAAATCGAG
