>Addgene plasmid #62884 | PX852 | addgene partial sequence | sequence record 106389 | pBR322ori-F 5'-GGGAAACGCCTGGTATCTTT-3'
CCACCTCTGACTTGAGCGTCGATTTTTGTGATGCTCGTCAGGGGGGCGGAGCCTATGGAAAAACGCCAGC
AACGCGGCCTTTTTACGGTTCCTGGCCTTTTGCTGGCCTTTTGCTCACATGTGAGGGCCTATTTCCCATG
ATTCCTTCATATTTGCATATACGATACAAGGCTGTTAGAGAGATAATTGGAATTAATTTGACTGTAAACA
CAAAGATATTAGTACAAAATACGTGACGTAGAAAGTAATAATTTCTTGGGTAGTTTGCAGTTTTAAAATT
ATGTTTTAAAATGGACTATCATATGCTTACCGTAACTTGAAAGTATTTCGATTTCTTGGCTTTATATATC
TTGTGGAAAGGACGAAACACCGGGTCTTCGAGAAGACCTGTTTTAGAGCTAGAAATAGCAAGTTAAAATA
AGGCTAGTCCGTTATCAACTTGAAAAAGTGGCACCGAGTCGGTGCTTTTTTGTTTTAGAGCTAGAAATAG
CAAGTTAAAATAAGGCTAGTCCGTTTTTAGCGCGTGCGCCAATTCTGCAGACAAATGGCTCTAGAGGTAC
CCGTTACATAACTTACGGTAAATGGCCCGCCTGGCTGACCGCCCAACGACCCCCGCCCATTGACGTCAAT
AGTAACGCCAATAGGGACTTTCCATTGACGTCAATGGGTGGAGTATTTACGGTAAACTGCCCACTTGGCA
GTACATCAAGTGTATCATATGCCAAGTACGCCCCCTATTGACGTCAATGACGGTAAATGGCCCGCCTGGC
ATTGTGCCCAGTACATGACCTTATGGGACTTTCCTACTTGGCAGTACATCTACGTATTA
