>Addgene plasmid #62884 | PX852 | addgene partial sequence | sequence record 106390 | BGH-rev 5'-TAGAAGGCACAGTCGAGG-3'
GAATTCTTACTTTTTCTTTTTTGCCTGGCCGGCCTTTTTCGTGGCCGCCGGCCTTTTGTCGCCTCCCAGC
TGAGACAGGTCGATCCGTGTCTCGTACAGGCCGGTGATGCTCTGGTGGATCAGGGTGGCGTCCAGCACCT
CTTTGGTGCTGGTGTACCTCTTCCGGTCGATGGTGGTGTCAAAGTACTTGAAGGCGGCAGGGGCTCCCAG
ATTGGTCAGGGTAAACAGGTGGATGATATTCTCGGCCTGCTCTCTGATGGGCTTATCCCGGTGCTTGTTG
TAGGCGGACAGCACTTTGTCCAGATTAGCGTCGGCCAGGATCACTCTCTTGGAGAACTCGCTGATCTGCT
CGATGATCTCGTCCAGGTAGTGCTTGTGCTGTTCCACAAACAGCTGTTTCTGCTCATTATCCTCGGGGGA
GCCCTTCAGCTTCTCATAGTGGCTGGCCAGGTACAGGAAGTTCACATATTTGGAGGGCAGGGCCAGTTCG
TTTCCCTTCTGCAGTTCGCCGGCAGAGGCCAGCATTCTCTTCCGGCCGTTTTCCAGCTCGAACAGGGAGT
ACTTAGGCAGCTTGATGATCAGGTCCTTTTTCACTTCTTTGTAGCCCTTGGCTTCCAGAAAGTCGATGGG
ATTCTTCTCGAAGCTGCTTCTTTCCATGATGGTGATCCCCAGCAGCTCTTTCACACTCTTCAGTTTCTTG
GACTTGCCCTTTTCCACTTTGGCCACCACCAGCACAGAATAGGCCACGGTGGGGCTGTCGAAGCCGCCGT
ACTTCTTAGGGTCCCAGTCCTTCTTTCTGGCGATCAGCTTATCGCTGTTCCTCTTGGGCAGGATAGACTC
TTTGCTGAAGCCGCCTGTCTGCACCTCGGTCTTTTTCACGATATTCACTTGGGGCATGCTCAGCACTTTC
CGCACGGTGGCAAAATCCCGGCCCTTATCCCACACGATCTCCCCGGTTTCGCCGTTTGTCTCGATCAGAG
GCCG
