>Addgene plasmid #62884 | PX852 | addgene partial sequence | sequence record 106391 | dCas9-R2 5'-GGGTTTCCACCAGCTGTCTC-3'
CAGTTCGCTCAGGCCGCCTCTCTCGGCCTTGGTCAGATTGTCGAACTTTCTCTGGGTAATCAGCTTGGCG
TTCAGCAGCTGCCGCCAGTAGTTCTTCATCTTCTTCACGACCTCTTCGGAGGGCACGTTGTCGCTCTTGC
CCCGGTTCTTGTCGCTTCTGGTCAGCACCTTGTTGTCGATGGAGTCGTCCTTCAGAAAGCTCTGAGGCAC
GATATGGTCCACATCGTAGTCGGACAGCCGGTTGATGTCCAGTTCCTGGTCCACGTACATATCCCGCCCA
TTCTGCAGGTAGTACAGGTACAGCTTCTCGTTCTGCAGCTGGGTGTTTTCCACGGGGTGTTCTTTCAGGA
TCTGGCTGCCCAGCTCTTTGATGCCCTCTTCGATCCGCTTCATTCTCTCGCGGCTGTTCTTCTGTCCCTT
CTGGGTGGTCTGGTTCTCTCTGGCCATTTCGATCACGATGTTCTCGGGCTTGTGCCGGCCCATCACTTTC
ACGAGCTCGTCCACCACCTTCACTGTCTGCAGGATGCCCTTCTTAATGGCGGGGCTGCCGGCCAGATTGG
CAATGTGCTCGTGCAGGCTATCGCCCTGGCCGGACACCTGGGCTTTCTGGATGTCCTCTTTAAAGGTCAG
GCTGTCGTCGTGGATCAGCTGCATGAAGTTTCTGTTGGCGAAGCCGTCGGACTTCAGGAAATCCAGGATT
GTCTTGCCGGACTGCTTGTCCCGGATGCCGTTGATCAGCTTCCGGCTCAGCCTGCCCCAGCCGGTGTATC
TCCGCCGCTTCAGCTGCTTCATCACTTTGTCGTCGAACAGGTGGGCATAGGTTTTCAGCCGTTCCTCGAT
CATCTCTCTGTCCTCAAACAGTGTCAGGGTCAGCACGATATCTTCCAGAATGTCCTCGTTTTCCTCATTG
TCCAGGAAGTCCTTGTCCTTGATAATTTT
