>Addgene plasmid #62884 | PX852 | addgene partial sequence | sequence record 106392 | pCBhProF2 5'-agggtttaagggatggttgg-3'
TTAATTACCTGGAGCACCTGCCTGAAATCACTTTTTTTCAGGTTGGACCGGTGCCACCATGGCCCCAAAG
AAGAAGCGGAAGGTCGGTATCCACGGAGTCCCAGCAGCCGGCGTGCAGGTGGAGACCATCAGCCCCGGCG
ACGGCAGAACCTTCCCCAAGAGAGGCCAGACCTGCGTGGTGCACTACACCGGCATGCTGGAGGACGGCAA
GAAGTTCGACAGCAGCAGAGACAGAAACAAGCCCTTCAAGTTCATGCTGGGCAAGCAGGAGGTGATCAGA
GGCTGGGAGGAGGGCGTGGCCCAGATGAGCGTGGGCCAGAGAGCCAAGCTGACCATCAGCCCCGACTACG
CCTACGGCGCCACCGGCCACCCCGGCATCATCCCTCCTCACGCCACCCTGGTGTTCGACGTGGAGCTGCT
GAAGCTGGAGGGTGGCGGTGGCTCGGGTGGCGGTGGCTCGGGTGGCGGTGGCTCGAAGCCCGCCTTCCTG
AGCGGCGAGCAGAAAAAGGCCATCGTGGACCTGCTGTTCAAGACCAACCGGAAAGTGACCGTGAAGCAGC
TGAAAGAGGACTACTTCAAGAAAATCGAGTGCTTCGACTCCGTGGAAATCTCCGGCGTGGAAGATCGGTT
CAACGCCTCCCTGGGCACATACCACGATCTGCTGAAAATTATCAAGGACAAGGACTTCCTGGACAATGAG
GAAAACGAGGACATTCTGGAAGATATCGTGCTGACCCTGACACTGTTTGAGGACAGAGAGATGATCGAGG
AACGGCTGAAAACCTATGCCCACCTGTTCGACGACAAAGTGATGAAGCAGCTGAAGCGGCGGAGATACAC
CGGCTGGGGCAGGCTGAGCCGGAAGCTGATCAACGGCATCCGGGACAAGCAGTCCGGCAAGACAATCCTG
GATTTCCTGAAGTCCGACGGCTTCGCCAACAGAAACTTCATGCAGCTGATCCACGACGACAGCCTGACCT
TTAAAGAGGACATCCAGAAAGCCCAGGTGTCCGGCC
